Addgene plasmid #145350: pCellFree_G06_ZIKV PrM
Purpose: Cell-free expression vector for Zika virus prM protein with C-term mCherry
Depositing lab: Rob Parton. Depositing organization: University of Queensland. Publication: Mapping Interactions among Cell-Free Expressed Zika Virus Proteins. Varasteh Moradi S, Gagoski D, Mureev S, Walden P, McMahon KA, Parton RG, Johnston WA, Alexandrov K. J Proteome Res. 2020 Apr 3;19(4):1522-1532. doi: 10.1021/acs.jproteome.9b00771. Epub 2020 Mar 9. PubMed 32081002.
Backbone
  Vector backbone: pCellFree_G08
  Vector type: Bacterial Expression
Growth in bacteria
  Bacterial resistance: Ampicillin, 100 μg/mL
  Growth temperature: 37°C
  Growth strain: DH5alpha
  Copy number: High Copy
Gene/Insert
  Gene/Insert name: ZIKV PrM
  Species: NC_012532 (ZIKAV)
  Promoter: T7
  Tag / fusion protein: mCherry and His (C terminal on backbone)
  Cloning method: Gateway Cloning
Terms and licenses: Academic/Nonprofit Terms; Industry Terms: Not Available to Industry
How to cite: pCellFree_G06_ZIKV PrM was a gift from Rob Parton (Addgene plasmid # 145350 ; http://n2t.net/addgene:145350 ; RRID:Addgene_145350)
