[The description below was written by a language model from this plasmid's Addgene catalogue record and pLannotate feature annotations shown in this document.]
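Description:
pCellFree_G06_ZIKV PrM is a small (about 4 kb) Gateway-derived expression plasmid made for producing the Zika virus prM protein in a cell-free transcription/translation system. It is catalogued as a bacterial expression vector and is propagated in E. coli as a high-copy plasmid through a ColE1/pUC-type origin, with selection by ampicillin via the β-lactamase gene and its own promoter. The name points to a G06 member of the pCellFree series, whereas the backbone field lists pCellFree_G08; the record does not resolve this discrepancy.

The expression cassette starts with a T7 promoter, followed by an unannotated leader of roughly 130 nt before the attB1 site. Between attB1 and attB2, the scars of Gateway recombination, lies a roughly 500 nt open reading frame matched to a fragment of the Zika virus polyprotein. The automated annotation carries the generic polyprotein description mentioning NS5, but the catalogue identifies the segment as prM, from the reference ZIKV genome. Downstream of attB2 the frame continues into mCherry, giving a C-terminal red fluorescent fusion, and the catalogue also lists a C-terminal His tag, which is not separately annotated in the feature table. A T7 terminator closes the unit. The short SET1 hit just before the terminator, along with the lac promoter, operator, CAP site and lacI fragment, appear to be backbone remnants rather than functional parts of the cassette.

The construct belongs to a set used to map interactions among cell-free expressed Zika virus proteins. The fluorescent tag allows the expressed protein to be detected directly and paired with differently labelled partners in interaction assays.
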