Features (pLannotate 1.2.2; 14 found; start..end, strand, type, name):
      7..25      +  promoter       T7 promoter: promoter for bacteriophage T7 RNA polymerase
    160..184     +  protein_bind   attB1: mutant version of attB; recombination site for the Gateway® BP reaction BP Clonase™
    187..690     +  CDS            POLG_ZIKV (fragment): Experimental evidence at protein level: Swiss-Prot protein existence level 1. [RNA-directed RNA polymerase NS5]: Replicates the viral (+) and (-) RNA genome, and performs the capping of genomes in the cytoplasm (PubMed:31090058). Methylates viral RNA cap at guanine N-7 and ribose 2'-O positions. Once sufficient NS5 is expressed, binds to the cap-proximal structure and inhibits further translation of the viral genome (PubMed:32313955). Besides its role in RNA genome replication, also prevents the establishment of a cellular antiviral state by blocking the interferon-alpha/beta (IFN-alpha/beta)
    692..716     -  protein_bind   attB2: mutant version of attB; recombination site for the Gateway® BP reaction BP Clonase™
    742..1440    +  CDS            mCherry: mCherry is a basic (constitutively fluorescent) red fluorescent protein published in 2004, derived from Discosoma sp.. It is reported to be a very rapidly-maturing monomer with low acid sensitivity.
   1647..1678    +  CDS            SET1 (fragment): solubility-enhancement tag derived from T7 phage gene 10B
   1696..1742    +  terminator     T7 terminator: transcription terminator for bacteriophage T7 RNA polymerase
   1844..1860    -  protein_bind   lac operator: The lac repressor binds to the lac operator to inhibit transcription in E. coli. This inhibition can be relieved by adding lactose or isopropyl-β-D-thiogalactopyranoside (IPTG). lac repressor encoded by lacI
   1868..1898    -  promoter       lac promoter: promoter for the E. coli lac operon
   1913..1934    -  protein_bind   CAP binding site: CAP binding activates transcription in the presence of cAMP. E. coli catabolite activator protein
   1947..2039    -  CDS            lacI (fragment): lac repressor; lacI; The lac repressor binds to the lac operator to inhibit transcription in E. coli. This inhibition can be relieved by adding lactose or isopropyl-β-D-thiogalactopyranoside (IPTG).
   2222..2810    -  rep_origin     ori: high-copy-number ColE1/pMB1/pBR322/pUC origin of replication
   2981..3841    -  CDS            AmpR: β-lactamase; bla; confers resistance to ampicillin, carbenicillin, and related antibiotics
   3842..3946    -  promoter       AmpR promoter: bla
>Addgene plasmid #145350 | pCellFree_G06_ZIKV PrM | addgene full sequence | sequence record 308752 | Addgene NGS Result
GACGTCTAATACGACTCACTATAGGGACATCTTAAGTTTATTTTATTTTATTTTATTTTATTTTATTTTA
TTTTATTTTATTTTATTTTATTTTATTTAACCATGACAGTAATGTATAAAGTCTGTAAAGACATTAAACA
CGTAAGTGAAACCATGGGCACAAGTTTGTACAAAAAAGCAGGCTTCGCAGAGATCACTAGACGCGGGAGT
GCATACTACATGTACTTGGATAGGAGCGATGCCGGGAAGGCCATTTCGTTTGCTACCACATTGGGAGTGA
ACAAGTGCCACGTACAGATCATGGACCTCGGGCACATGTGTGACGCCACCATGAGTTATGAGTGCCCTAT
GCTGGATGAGGGAGTGGAACCAGATGATGTCGATTGCTGGTGCAACACGACATCAACTTGGGTTGTGTAC
GGAACCTGTCATCACAAAAAAGGTGAGGCACGGCGATCTAGAAGAGCCGTGACGCTCCCTTCTCACTCTA
CAAGGAAGTTGCAAACGCGGTCGCAGACCTGGTTAGAATCAAGAGAATACACGAAGCACTTGATCAAGGT
TGAAAACTGGATATTCAGGAACCCCGGGTTTGCGCTAGTGGCCGTTGCCATTGCCTGGCTTTTGGGAAGC
TCGACGAGCCAAAAAGTCATATACTTGGTCATGATACTGCTGATTGCCCCGGCATACAGTAACCCAGCTT
TCTTGTACAAAGTGGTGCTGGAGGTGCTCTTCCAGGGCCCGAAGGGCGAGGAGGATAACATGGCCATCAT
CAAGGAGTTCATGCGCTTCAAGGTGCACATGGAGGGCTCCGTGAACGGCCACGAGTTCGAGATCGAGGGC
GAGGGCGAGGGCCGCCCCTACGAGGGCACCCAGACCGCCAAGCTGAAGGTGACCAAGGGTGGCCCCCTGC
CCTTCGCCTGGGACATCCTGTCCCCTCAGTTCATGTACGGCTCCAAGGCCTACGTGAAGCACCCCGCCGA
CATCCCCGACTACTTGAAGCTGTCCTTCCCCGAGGGCTTCAAGTGGGAGCGCGTGATGAACTTCGAGGAC
GGCGGCGTGGTGACCGTGACCCAGGACTCCTCCCTGCAGGACGGCGAGTTCATCTACAAGGTGAAGCTGC
GCGGCACCAACTTCCCCTCCGACGGCCCCGTAATGCAGAAGAAGACTATGGGCTGGGAGGCCTCCTCCGA
GCGGATGTACCCCGAGGACGGCGCCCTGAAGGGCGAGATCAAGCAGAGGCTGAAGCTGAAGGACGGCGGC
CACTACGACGCTGAGGTCAAGACCACCTACAAGGCCAAGAAGCCCGTGCAGCTGCCCGGCGCCTACAACG
TCAACATCAAGTTGGACATCACCTCCCACAACGAGGACTACACCATCGTGGAACAGTACGAACGCGCCGA
GGGCCGCCACTCCACCGGCGGCATGGACGAGCTGTACAAGACCTCTGGTCACCACCATCACCACCATCAC
CACTAAGCGGCCGCCCTCCTCCTCCTTTCTTGTTCCTTTCACGTCGCCTTCTCGGTTGTAGCTGGCAGAC
GACGAGTCTTACTTTTACGTGTACTTCTCTATAGATGATGTATGATCTCTCTGCATGCGTGTTCGTGCAT
GTGTCCGTGTGTTGGGTACGCGTGGTACCCTGCAGGAAGGAAGCTGAGTTGGCTGCTGCCACCGCTGAGC
AATAACTAGTAATTACTAGCATAACCCCTTGGGGCCTCTAAACGGGTCTTGAGGGGGTTTTTTGCTGAAA
GGAGGACAGCTGATGATTGTCATGCTTGCCATCTGTTTTCTTGCAAGGTCAGAGGAATTCGTAATCATGG
TCATAGCTGTTTCCTGTGTGAAATTGTTATCCGCTCACAATTCCACACAACATACGAGCCGGAAGCATAA
AGTGTAAAGCCTGGGGTGCCTAATGAGTGAGCTAACTCACATTAATTGCGTTGCGCTCACTGCCCGCTTT
CCAGTCGGGAAACCTGTCGTGCCAGCTGCATTAATGAATCGGCCAACGCGCGGGGAGAGGCGGTTTGCGT
ATTGGGCGCTCTTCCGCTTCCTCGCTCACTGACTCGCTGCGCTCGGTCGTTCGGCTGCGGCGAGCGGTAT
CAGCTCACTCAAAGGCGGTAATACGGTTATCCACAGAATCAGGGGATAACGCAGGAAAGAACATGTGAGC
AAAAGGCCAGCAAAAGGCCAGGAACCGTAAAAAGGCCGCGTTGCTGGCGTTTTTCCATAGGCTCCGCCCC
CCTGACGAGCATCACAAAAATCGACGCTCAAGTCAGAGGTGGCGAAACCCGACAGGACTATAAAGATACC
AGGCGTTTCCCCCTGGAAGCTCCCTCGTGCGCTCTCCTGTTCCGACCCTGCCGCTTACCGGATACCTGTC
CGCCTTTCTCCCTTCGGGAAGCGTGGCGCTTTCTCATAGCTCACGCTGTAGGTATCTCAGTTCGGTGTAG
GTCGTTCGCTCCAAGCTGGGCTGTGTGCACGAACCCCCCGTTCAGCCCGACCGCTGCGCCTTATCCGGTA
ACTATCGTCTTGAGTCCAACCCGGTAAGACACGACTTATCGCCACTGGCAGCAGCCACTGGTAACAGGAT
TAGCAGAGCGAGGTATGTAGGCGGTGCTACAGAGTTCTTGAAGTGGTGGCCTAACTACGGCTACACTAGA
AGAACAGTATTTGGTATCTGCGCTCTGCTGAAGCCAGTTACCTTCGGAAAAAGAGTTGGTAGCTCTTGAT
CCGGCAAACAAACCACCGCTGGTAGCGGTGGTTTTTTTGTTTGCAAGCAGCAGATTACGCGCAGAAAAAA
AGGATCTCAAGAGGATCCTTTGATCTTTTCTACGGGGTCTGACGCTCAGTGGAACGAAAACTCACGTTAA
GGGATTTTGGTCATGAGATTATCAAAAAGGATCTTCACCTAGATCCTTTTAAATTAAAAATGAAGTTTTA
AATCAATCTAAAGTATATATGAGTAAACTTGGTCTGACAGTTACCAATGCTTAATCAGTGAGGCACCTAT
CTCAGCGATCTGTCTAGTTCGTTCATCCATAGTTGCCTGACTCCCCGTCGTGTAGATAACTACGATACGG
GAGGGCTTACCATCTGGCCCCAGTGCTGCAATGATACCGCGAGACCCACGCTCACCGGCTCCAGATTTAT
CAGCAATAAACCAGCCAGCCGGAAGGGCCGAGCGCAGAAGTGGTCCTGCAACTTTATCCGCCTCCATCCA
GTCTATTAATTGTTGCCGGGAAGCTAGAGTAAGTAGTTCGCCAGTTAATAGTTTGCGCAACGTTGTTGCC
ATTGCTACAGGCATCGTGGTGTCACGCTCGTCGTTTGGTATGGCTTCATTCAGCTCCGGTTCCCAACGAT
CAAGGCGAGTTACATGATCCCCCATGTTGTGCAAAAAAGCGGTTAGCTCCTTCGGTCCTCCGATCGTTGT
CAGAAGTAAGTTGGCCGCAGTGTTATCACTCATGGTTATGGCAGCACTGCATAATTCTCTTACTGTCATG
CCATCCGTAAGATGCTTTTCTGTGACTGGTGAGTACTCAACCAAGTCATTCTGAGAATAGTGTATGCGGC
GACCGAGTTGCTCTTGCCCGGCGTCAATACGGGATAATACCGCGCCACATAGCAGAACTTTAAAAGTGCT
CATCATTGGAAAACGTTCTTCGGGGCGAAAACTCTCAAGGATCTTACCGCTGTTGAGATCCAGTTCGATG
TAACCCACTCGTGCACCCAACTGATCTTCAGCATCTTTTACTTTCACCAGCGTTTCTGGGTGAGCAAAAA
CAGGAAGGCAAAATGCCGCAAAAAAGGGAATAAGGGCGACACGGAAATGTTGAATACTCATACTCTTCCT
TTTTCAATATTATTGAAGCATTTATCAGGGTTATTGTCTCATGAGCGGATACATATTTGAATGTATTTAG
AAAAATAAACAAATAGGGGTTCCGCGCACATTTCCCCGAAAAGTGCCACCT
